>Addgene plasmid #157442 | pD649-HAsp-MERTK-COMP5AP-AviTag-9xHis | addgene full sequence | sequence record 385994 | Addgene NGS Result
GGCATTGATTATTGACTAGTTATTAATAGTAATCAATTACGGGGTCATTAGTTCATAGCCCATATATGGA
GTTCCGCGTTACATAACTTACGGTAAATGGCCCGCCTGGCTGACCGCCCAACGACCCCCGCCCATTGACG
TCAATAATGACGTATGTTCCCATAGTAACGCCAATAGGGACTTTCCATTGACGTCAATGGGTGGAGTATT
TACGGTAAACTGCCCACTTGGCAGTACATCAAGTGTATCATATGCCAAGTACGCCCCCTATTGACGTCAA
TGACGGTAAATGGCCCGCCTGGCATTATGCCCAGTACATGACCTTATGGGACTTTCCTACTTGGCAGTAC
ATCTACGTATTAGTCATCGCTATTACCATGGTGATGCGGTTTTGGCAGTACATCAATGGGCGTGGATAGC
GGTTTGACTCACGGGGATTTCCAAGTCTCCACCCCATTGACGTCAATGGGAGTTTGTTTTGGCACCAAAA
TCAACGGGACTTTCCAAAATGTCGTAACAACTCCGCCCCATTGACGCAAATGGGCGGTAGGCGTGTACGG
TGGGAGGTCTATATAAGCAGAGCTCGTTTAGTGAACCGTCAGATCGCCTGGAGACGCCATCCACGCTGTT
TTGACCTCCATAGAAGACACCGGGACCGATCCAGCCTCCGCGGCCGGGAACGGTGCATTGGAACGCGGAT
TCCCCGTGCCAAGAGTGACGTAAGTACCGCCTATAGAGTCTATAGGCCCACCCCCTTGGCTTCGTTAGAA
CGCGGCTACAATTAATACATAACCTTATGTATCATACACATACGATTTAGGTGACACTATAGAATAACAT
CCACTTTGCCTTTCTCTCCACAGGTGTCCACTCCCAGGTCCAACTGCACCTCGGTTCTATCGAAAACGCG
CCTGCTAGCGCCACCATGAAGACCATCATTGCCCTGAGCTACATCTTCTGCCTGGTGTTCGCTGCGGCCG
CCGCAATTACAGAGGCCAGAGAGGAAGCCAAGCCTTATCCTCTGTTCCCCGGACCTTTTCCAGGCAGCCT
GCAGACAGATCACACCCCTCTGCTTTCTCTGCCTCACGCCTCTGGATACCAGCCTGCTCTGATGTTCAGC
CCCACACAGCCTGGCAGACCTCACACCGGAAATGTGGCCATTCCTCAAGTGACCAGCGTGGAAAGCAAGC
CTCTGCCTCCTCTGGCCTTTAAGCACACCGTGGGCCACATCATCCTGAGCGAGCACAAGGGCGTGAAGTT
CAACTGCAGCATCAGCGTGCCCAACATCTACCAGGACACCACCATCAGCTGGTGGAAGGACGGAAAAGAA
CTGCTGGGAGCCCACCACGCCATCACACAGTTCTACCCCGATGACGAAGTGACCGCCATCATTGCCAGCT
TCAGCATCACCAGCGTGCAGAGAAGCGACAACGGCAGCTACATCTGCAAGATGAAGATCAACAACGAGGA
AATCGTCAGCGACCCCATCTACATCGAGGTGCAGGGCCTGCCTCACTTCACAAAGCAGCCCGAGAGCATG
AACGTGACCCGGAACACCGCCTTCAACCTGACTTGTCAGGCTGTGGGACCTCCTGAGCCTGTGAACATCT
TCTGGGTGCAGAACAGCAGCAGAGTGAACGAGCAGCCAGAGAAGTCCCCTAGCGTGCTGACAGTGCCTGG
ACTGACAGAGATGGCCGTGTTTAGCTGCGAGGCCCACAATGATAAGGGCCTGACAGTGTCTAAGGGCGTC
CAGATCAACATCAAGGCCATTCCATCTCCACCTACCGAGGTGTCCATCCGGAATAGCACAGCCCACTCCA
TCCTGATCAGCTGGGTGCCAGGCTTTGACGGCTACAGCCCCTTCAGAAACTGCTCCATCCAAGTGAAAGA
GGCCGATCCTCTGAGCAACGGCTCCGTGATGATCTTCAACACAAGCGCCCTGCCACACCTGTACCAGATT
AAGCAGCTGCAGGCTCTGGCCAACTACTCCATCGGCGTGTCCTGCATGAACGAGATCGGTTGGAGTGCCG
TGTCTCCCTGGATTCTGGCTTCTACAACAGAGGGCGCTCCTAGCGTGGCCCCTCTGAATGTGACCGTGTT
CCTGAACGAGAGCAGCGACAATGTGGACATCCGGTGGATGAAGCCACCTACCAAGCAGCAGGATGGCGAA
CTCGTGGGCTACAGAATCAGCCATGTGTGGCAGTCCGCCGGCATCAGCAAAGAGCTGCTGGAAGAAGTCG
GCCAGAACGGCTCCAGAGCCAGAATTAGCGTCCAGGTGCACAACGCCACCTGTACAGTTAGAATCGCCGC
CGTGACAAGAGGCGGCGTGGGACCATTTTCCGATCCAGTGAAGATCTTTATCCCCGCTCACGGCTGGGTC
GACTACGCCCCATCTTCTACACCAGCTCCAGGCAATGCCGATCCTGTGCTGATCATTGGCGCGCCGGAAG
ATCAAGTTGATCCAAGATTGATTGATGGCAAGGGCGGATCTCTGGAGGTGCTGTTCCAGGGACCAGGCGG
AAGCGGCAATCCCGGCGGCGATCTGGCCCCCCAGATGCTGCGCGAGCTGCAGGAGACCAATGCCGCCCTG
CAGGACGTGCGCGAGCTGCTGCGCCACCGCGTGAAGGAGATCACCTTCCTGAAGAACACCGTGATGGAGT
GCGACGCCTGCGGTATGCAGCCCTCTAGAGGCTCCGGCTCCATCATCCCAGTTGAGGAGGAGAACCCGGA
CTTCTGGAACCGCGAGGCAGCCGAGGCCCTGGGTGCCGCCAAGAAGCTGCAGCCTGCACAGACAGCCGCC
AAGAACCTCATCATCTTCCTGGGCGATGGGATGGGGGTGTCTACGGTGACAGCTGCCAGGATCCTAAAAG
GGCAGAAGAAGGACAAACTGGGGCCTGAGATACCCCTGGCCATGGACCGCTTCCCATATGTGGCTCTGTC
CAAGACATACAATGTAGACAAACATGTGCCAGACAGTGGAGCCACAGCCACGGCCTACCTGTGCGGGGTC
AAGGGCAACTTCCAGACCATTGGCTTGAGTGCAGCCGCCCGCTTTAACCAGTGCAACACGACACGCGGCA
ACGAGGTCATCTCCGTGATGAATCGGGCCAAGAAAGCAGGGAAGTCAGTGGGAGTGGTAACCACCACACG
AGTGCAGCACGCCTCGCCAGCCGGCACCTACGCCCACACGGTGAACCGCAACTGGTACTCGGACGCCGAC
GTGCCTGCCTCGGCCCGCCAGGAGGGGTGCCAGGACATCGCTACGCAGCTCATCTCCAACATGGACATTG
ACGTGATCCTAGGTGGAGGCCGAAAGTACATGTTTCGCATGGGAACCCCAGACCCTGAGTACCCAGATGA
CTACAGCCAAGGTGGGACCAGGCTGGACGGGAAGAATCTGGTGCAGGAATGGCTGGCGAAGCGCCAGGGT
GCCCGGTATGTGTGGAACCGCACTGAGCTCATGCAGGCTTCCCTGGACCCGTCTGTGACCCATCTCATGG
GTCTCTTTGAGCCTGGAGACATGAAATACGAGATCCACCGAGACTCCACACTGGACCCCTCCCTGATGGA
GATGACAGAGGCTGCCCTGCGCCTGCTGAGCAGGAACCCCCGCGGCTTCTTCCTCTTCGTGGAGGGTGGT
CGCATCGACCATGGTCATCATGAAAGCAGGGCTTACCGGGCACTGACTGAGACGATCATGTTCGACGACG
CCATTGAGAGGGCGGGCCAGCTCACCAGCGAGGAGGACACGCTGAGCCTCGTCACTGCCGACCACTCCCA
CGTCTTCTCCTTCGGAGGCTACCCCCTGCGAGGGAGCTCCATCTTCGGGCTGGCCCCTGGCAAGGCCCGG
GACAGGAAGGCCTACACGGTCCTCCTATACGGAAACGGTCCAGGCTATGTGCTCAAGGACGGCGCCCGGC
CGGATGTTACCGAGAGCGAGAGCGGGAGCCCCGAGTATCGGCAGCAGTCAGCAGTGCCCCTGGACGAAGA
GACCCACGCAGGCGAGGACGTGGCGGTGTTCGCGCGCGGCCCGCAGGCGCACCTGGTTCACGGCGTGCAG
GAGCAGACCTTCATAGCGCACGTCATGGCCTTCGCCGCCTGCCTGGAGCCCTACACCGCCTGCGACCTGG
CGCCCCCCGCCGGCACCACCGACGCCGCGCACCCGGGTGGCGGAGGACTGAACGACATCTTCGAGGCTCA
GAAAATCGAATGGCACGAACATCACCATCACCATCACCATCACCATTAAGGCCGGCCTGTAGTCACTGGC
ACAACGCGTTACCCGGTAAGCCAATCGGGTATACACGGTCGTCATACTGCAGACAGGGTTCTTCTACTTT
GCAAGATAGTCTTGAGTAGTAAAATAAATAGATAGAGAAAATCAGCCTCGACTGTGCCTTCTAGTTGCCA
GCCATCTGTTGTTTGCCCCTCCCCCGTGCCTTCCTTGACCCTGGAAGGTGCCACTCCCACTGTCCTTTCC
TAATAAAATGAGGAAATTGCATCACAACACTCAACCCTATCTCGGTCTATTCTTTTGATTTATAAGGGAT
TTTGCCGATTTCGGCCTATTGGTTAAAAAATGAGCTGATTTAACAAAAATTTAACGCGAATTAATTCTGT
GGAATGTGTGTCAGTTAGGGTGTGGAAAGTCCCCAGGCTCCCCAGCAGGCAGAAGTATGCAAAGCATGCA
TCTCAATTAGTCAGCAACCAGGTGTGGAAAGTCCCCAGGCTCCCCAGCAGGCAGAAGTATGCAAAGCATG
CATCTCAATTAGTCAGCAACCATAGTCCCGCCCCTAACTCCGCCCATCCCGCCCCTAACTCCGCCCAGTT
CCGCCCATTCTCCGCCCCATGGCTGACTAATTTTTTTTATTTATGCAGAGGCCGAGGCCGCCTCTGCCTC
TGAGCTATTCCAGAAGTAGTGAGGAGGCTTTTTTGGAGGCCTAGGCTTTTGCAAAAAGCTCCCGGGAGCT
TGTATATCCATTTTCGGATCTGATCAGCACGTGTTGACAATTAATCATCGGCATAGTATATCGGCATAGT
ATAATACGACAAGGTGAGGAACTAAACCATGACCGAGTACAAGCCCACGGTGCGCCTCGCCACCCGCGAC
GACGTCCCCAGGGCCGTACGCACCCTCGCCGCCGCGTTCGCCGACTACCCCGCCACGCGCCACACCGTCG
ATCCGGACCGCCACATCGAGCGGGTCACCGAGCTGCAAGAACTCTTCCTCACGCGCGTCGGGCTCGACAT
CGGCAAGGTGTGGGTCGCGGACGACGGCGCCGCGGTGGCGGTCTGGACCACGCCGGAGAGCGTCGAAGCG
GGGGCGGTGTTCGCCGAGATCGGCCCGCGCATGGCCGAGTTGAGCGGTTCCCGGCTGGCCGCGCAGCAAC
AGATGGAAGGCCTCCTGGCGCCGCACCGGCCCAAGGAGCCCGCGTGGTTCCTGGCCACCGTCGGCGTCTC
GCCCGACCACCAGGGCAAGGGTCTGGGCAGCGCCGTCGTGCTCCCCGGAGTGGAGGCGGCCGAGCGCGCC
GGGGTGCCCGCCTTCCTGGAGACATCCGCGCCCCGCAACCTCCCCTTCTACGAGCGGCTCGGCTTCACCG
TCACCGCCGACGTCGAGGTGCCCGAAGGACCGCGCACCTGGTGCATGACCCGCAAGCCCGGTGCCTGACA
CGTGCTACGAGATTTCGATTCCACCGCCGCCTTCTATGAAAGGTTGGGCTTCGGAATCGTTTTCCGGGAC
GCCGGCTGGATGATCCTCCAGCGCGGGGATCTCATGCTGGAGTTCTTCGCCCACCCCAACTTGTTTATTG
CAGCTTATAATGGTTACAAATAAAGCAATAGCATCACAAATTTCACAAATAAAGCATTTTTTTCACTGCA
TTCTAGTTGTGGTTTGTCCAAACTCATCAATGTATCTTATCATGTCTGTATACCGTCGACCTCTAGCTAG
AGCTTGGCGTAATCATGGTCATTACCAATGCTTAATCAGTGAGGCACCTATCTCAGCGATCTGTCTATTT
CGTTCATCCATAGTTGCCTGACTCCCCGTCGTGTAGATAACTACGATACGGGAGGGCTTACCATCTGGCC
CCAGCGCTGCGATGATACCGCGAGAACCACGCTCACCGGCTCCGGATTTATCAGCAATAAACCAGCCAGC
CGGAAGGGCCGAGCGCAGAAGTGGTCCTGCAACTTTATCCGCCTCCATCCAGTCTATTAATTGTTGCCGG
GAAGCTAGAGTAAGTAGTTCGCCAGTTAATAGTTTGCGCAACGTTGTTGCCATCGCTACAGGCATCGTGG
TGTCACGCTCGTCGTTTGGTATGGCTTCATTCAGCTCCGGTTCCCAACGATCAAGGCGAGTTACATGATC
CCCCATGTTGTGCAAAAAAGCGGTTAGCTCCTTCGGTCCTCCGATCGTTGTCAGAAGTAAGTTGGCCGCA
GTGTTATCACTCATGGTTATGGCAGCACTGCATAATTCTCTTACTGTCATGCCATCCGTAAGATGCTTTT
CTGTGACTGGTGAGTACTCAACCAAGTCATTCTGAGAATAGTGTATGCGGCGACCGAGTTGCTCTTGCCC
GGCGTCAATACGGGATAATACCGCGCCACATAGCAGAACTTTAAAAGTGCTCATCATTGGAAAACGTTCT
TCGGGGCGAAAACTCTCAAGGATCTTACCGCTGTTGAGATCCAGTTCGATGTAACCCACTCGTGCACCCA
ACTGATCTTCAGCATCTTTTACTTTCACCAGCGTTTCTGGGTGAGCAAAAACAGGAAGGCAAAATGCCGC
AAAAAAGGGAATAAGGGCGACACGGAAATGTTGAATACTCATATTCTTCCTTTTTCAATATTATTGAAGC
ATTTATCAGGGTTATTGTCTCATGAGCGGATACATATTTGAATGTATTTAGAAAAATAAACAAATAGGGG
TCAGTGTTACAACCAATTAACCAATTCTGAACATTATCGCGAGCCCATTTATACCTGAATATGGCTCATA
ACACCCCTTGCTCATGACCAAAATCCCTTAACGTGAGTTACGCGCGCGTCGTTCCACTGAGCGTCAGACC
CCGTAGAAAAGATCAAAGGATCTTCTTGAGATCCTTTTTTTCTGCGCGTAATCTGCTGCTTGCAAACAAA
AAAACCACCGCTACCAGCGGTGGTTTGTTTGCCGGATCAAGAGCTACCAACTCTTTTTCCGAAGGTAACT
GGCTTCAGCAGAGCGCAGATACCAAATACTGTTCTTCTAGTGTAGCCGTAGTTAGCCCACCACTTCAAGA
ACTCTGTAGCACCGCCTACATACCTCGCTCTGCTAATCCTGTTACCAGTGGCTGCTGCCAGTGGCGATAA
GTCGTGTCTTACCGGGTTGGACTCAAGACGATAGTTACCGGATAAGGCGCAGCGGTCGGGCTGAACGGGG
GGTTCGTGCACACAGCCCAGCTTGGAGCGAACGACCTACACCGAACTGAGATACCTACAGCGTGAGCTAT
GAGAAAGCGCCACGCTTCCCGAAGGGAGAAAGGCGGACAGGTATCCGGTAAGCGGCAGGGTCGGAACAGG
AGAGCGCACGAGGGAGCTTCCAGGGGGAAACGCCTGGTATCTTTATAGTCCTGTCGGGTTTCGCCACCTC
TGACTTGAGCGTCGATTTTTGTGATGCTCGTCAGGGGGGCGGAGCCTATGGAAAAACGCCAGCAACGCGG
CCTTTTTACGGTTCCTGGCCTTTTGCTGGCCTTTTGCTCACATGTTCTTTCCTGCGTTATCCCCTGATTC
TGTGGATAACCGTATTACCGCCTTTGAGTGAGCTGATACCGCTCGCCGCAGCCGAACGACCGAGCGCAGC
GAGTCAGTGAGCGAGGAAGCGGAAGGCGAGAGTAGGGAACTGCCAGGCATCAAACTAAGCAGAAGGCCCC
TGACGGATGGCCTTTTTGCGTTTCTACAAACTCTTTCTGTGTTGTAAAACGACGGCCAGTCTTAAGCTCG
GGCCCCCTGGGCGGTTCTGATAACGAGTAATCGTTAATCCGCAAATAACGTAAAAACCCGCTTCGGCGGG
TTTTTTTATGGGGGGAGTTTAGGGAAAGAGCATTTGTCAGAATATTTAAGGGCGCCTGTCACTTTGCTTG
ATATATGAGAATTATTTAACCTTATAAATGAGAAAAAAGCAACGCACTTTAAATAAGATACGTTGCTTTT
TCGATTGATGAACACCTATAATTAAACTATTCATCTATTATTTATGATTTTTTGTATATACAATATTTCT
AGTTTGTTAAAGAGAATTAAGAAAATAAATCTCGAAAATAATAAAGGGAAAATCAGTTTTTGATATCAAA
ATTATACATGTCAACGATAATACAAAATATAATACAAACTATAAGATGTTATCAGTATTTATTATCATTT
AGAATAAATTTTGTGTCGCCCTTAATTGTGAGCGGATAACAATTACGAGCTTCATGCACAGTGGCGTTGA
CTCAATATTGGCCATTAGCCATATTATTCATTGGTTATATAGCATAAATCAATATTGGCTATTGGCCATT
GCATACGTTGTATCTATATCATAATATGTACATTTATATTGGCTCATGTCCAATATGACCGCCATGTT
Features (pLannotate 1.2.2; 24 found; start..end, strand, type, name):
     77..380     +  enhancer       CMV enhancer: human cytomegalovirus immediate early enhancer
    381..584     +  promoter       CMV promoter: human cytomegalovirus (CMV) immediate early promoter
    720..763     +  intron         CMV intron (fragment): modified intron A from human cytomegalovirus
    815..833     +  promoter       SP6 promoter: promoter for bacteriophage SP6 RNA polymerase
    837..874     +  CDS            IgH signal sequence (fragment): signal sequence from the mouse immunoglobulin heavy chain variable region
    983..2437    +  CDS            MERTK (fragment): MERTK_HUMAN - Also known as MER. Experimental evidence at protein level: Swiss-Prot protein existence level 1. Receptor tyrosine kinase that transduces signals from the extracellular matrix into the cytoplasm by binding to several ligands including LGALS3, TUB, TULP1 or GAS6. Regulates many physiological processes including cell survival, migration, differentiation, and phagocytosis of apoptotic cells (efferocytosis). Ligand binding at the cell surface induces autophosphorylation of MERTK on its intracellular domain that provides docking sites for downstream signaling molecules. Following acti
   2534..2713    +  CDS            Comp (fragment): COMP_RAT - Experimental evidence at protein level: Swiss-Prot protein existence level 1. May play a role in the structural integrity of cartilage via its interaction with other extracellular matrix proteins such as the collagens and fibronectin. Can mediate the interaction of chondrocytes with the cartilage extracellular matrix through interaction with cell surface integrin receptors. Could play a role in the pathogenesis of osteoarthritis. Potent suppressor of apoptosis in both primary chondrocytes and transformed cells. Suppresses apoptosis by blocking the activation of caspase-3 and by indu
   2701..4153    +  CDS            SEAP (fragment): secreted alkaline phosphatase from human placenta The natural enzyme has a C-terminal transmembrane sequence that is replaced by a GPI anchor.
   4178..4219    +  CDS            AviTag™ (fragment): peptide tag that allows for enzymatic biotinylation
   4223..4246    +  CDS            8xHis: 8xHis affinity tag
   4392..4503    +  polyA_signal   bGH poly(A) signal: bovine growth hormone polyadenylation signal
   4504..4612    +  rep_origin     f1 ori (fragment): f1 bacteriophage origin of replication; arrow indicates direction of (+) strand synthesis
   4626..4955    +  promoter       SV40 promoter: SV40 enhancer and early promoter
   5003..5050    +  promoter       EM7 promoter: synthetic bacterial promoter&nbsp
   5069..5668    +  CDS            PuroR (fragment): puromycin N-acetyltransferase; pac from Streptomyces; confers resistance to puromycin
   5678..5803    +  CDS            ble (fragment): BLE_KLEPN - Experimental evidence at protein level: Swiss-Prot protein existence level 1. Binding protein with a strong affinity to the bleomycin family of antibiotics. Binds to CL990; an antimitotic-antibiotic compound. From Klebsiella pneumoniae.
   5798..5919    +  polyA_signal   SV40 poly(A) signal: SV40 polyadenylation signal
   5972..6832    -  CDS            AmpR: β-lactamase; bla; confers resistance to ampicillin, carbenicillin, and related antibiotics
   6835..6931    -  promoter       AmpR promoter (fragment): bla
   6961..6985    -  CDS            KanR (fragment): aminoglycoside phosphotransferase; aph(3')-Ia; confers resistance to kanamycin
   7096..7684    +  rep_origin     ori: high-copy-number ColE1/pMB1/pBR322/pUC origin of replication
   7909..7926    +  terminator     rrnB T2 terminator (fragment): transcription terminator T2 from the E. coli rrnB gene
   7951..7970    -  CDS            lacZα (fragment): LacZα fragment of β-galactosidase; lacZ fragment
   8426..8442    +  protein_bind   lac operator: The lac repressor binds to the lac operator to inhibit transcription in E. coli. This inhibition can be relieved by adding lactose or isopropyl-β-D-thiogalactopyranoside (IPTG). lac repressor encoded by lacI
