[The description below was written by a language model from this plasmid's Addgene catalogue record and pLannotate feature annotations shown in this document.]
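Description:
pD649-HAsp-MERTK-COMP5AP-AviTag-9xHis is a mammalian expression plasmid built on the pD649 backbone for producing a secreted, multimerised form of the human MERTK extracellular domain. It is propagated in E. coli as a high-copy plasmid through a ColE1/pUC-type origin and selected with ampicillin (AmpR). The annotated 8,608-nt sequence matches the sum of the stated backbone and insert sizes. For mammalian cells the backbone also carries an SV40 early promoter/EM7 promoter cassette driving a puromycin N-acetyltransferase gene, followed by an SV40 poly(A) signal. Short fragments annotated as f1 ori, ble, KanR, lacZα and lac operator appear to be backbone remnants. The depositor notes that some plasmids in this collection may carry an IS4-like transposase element upstream of the CMV promoter, although no such feature is annotated here.

Expression is driven by the CMV immediate-early enhancer and promoter, followed by a fragment of CMV intron A and an SP6 promoter. The open reading frame begins with a signal peptide; the name indicates an "HAsp" leader, while the automated annotation flags part of it as an IgH signal sequence. The 1,455-bp MERTK ectodomain segment lies between retained NotI and AscI sites. It is fused at its C terminus to a rat COMP coiled-coil segment, which is generally used as a pentamerisation domain, then to human placental alkaline phosphatase, an AviTag for enzymatic biotinylation and a polyhistidine tag (9xHis by name, annotated as 8xHis). A bGH poly(A) signal ends the unit.

The resulting protein is a high-avidity, enzymatically detectable reagent. It was made as part of a human IgSF cell-surface interactome study and is suited to screening for weak extracellular protein–protein interactions.
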