Addgene plasmid #157442: pD649-HAsp-MERTK-COMP5AP-AviTag-9xHis
Purpose: Mammalian expression of cell-surface protein extracellular domain fused to COMP5AP-AviTag-9xHis. Protein is secreted from cells.
Depositing lab: Chris Garcia. Depositing organization: Stanford University. Publication: A Human IgSF Cell-Surface Interactome Reveals a Complex Network of Protein-Protein Interactions. Wojtowicz WM, Vielmetter J, Fernandes RA, Siepe DH, Eastman CL, Chisholm GB, Cox S, Klock H, Anderson PW, Rue SM, Miller JJ, Glaser SM, Bragstad ML, Vance J, Lam AW, Lesley SA, Zinn K, Garcia KC. Cell. 2020 Aug 20;182(4):1027-1043.e17. doi: 10.1016/j.cell.2020.07.025. PubMed 32822567.
Backbone
  Vector backbone: pD649
  Backbone size w/o insert (bp): 7153
  Vector type: Mammalian Expression
Growth in bacteria
  Bacterial resistance: Ampicillin, 100 μg/mL
  Growth temperature: 37°C
  Growth strain: DH5alpha
  Copy number: High Copy
Gene/Insert
  Gene/Insert name: MERTK
  Species: H. sapiens (human)
  Insert size (bp): 1455
  Entrez Gene: MERTK (a.k.a. MER, RP38, Tyro12, c-Eyk, c-mer)
  Promoter: CMV/SP6
  Tag / fusion protein: COMP5AP-AviTag-9xHis (C terminal on backbone)
  Cloning method: Restriction Enzyme; 5′ cloning site GCGGCCGC (not destroyed); 3′ cloning site GGCGCGCC (not destroyed)
  Sequencing primers: 5′ ATTTAGGTGACACTATAG; 3′ CGTCGCACTCCATCACGGTG
Resource information
  A portion of this plasmid was derived from a plasmid made by: synthesis by ThermoFisher
Terms and licenses: Academic/Nonprofit Terms; Industry Terms: Not Available to Industry
Depositor comments: Some plasmids in this collection may have an IS4-like element ISVsa5 family transposase upstream of the CMV promoter.
How to cite: pD649-HAsp-MERTK-COMP5AP-AviTag-9xHis was a gift from Chris Garcia (Addgene plasmid # 157442 ; http://n2t.net/addgene:157442 ; RRID:Addgene_157442)
