>Addgene plasmid #157442 | pD649-HAsp-MERTK-COMP5AP-AviTag-9xHis | depositor partial sequence | sequence record 303994 | insert (extracellular domain)
GCAATTACAGAGGCCAGAGAGGAAGCCAAGCCTTATCCTCTGTTCCCCGGACCTTTTCCAGGCAGCCTGC
AGACAGATCACACCCCTCTGCTTTCTCTGCCTCACGCCTCTGGATACCAGCCTGCTCTGATGTTCAGCCC
CACACAGCCTGGCAGACCTCACACCGGAAATGTGGCCATTCCTCAAGTGACCAGCGTGGAAAGCAAGCCT
CTGCCTCCTCTGGCCTTTAAGCACACCGTGGGCCACATCATCCTGAGCGAGCACAAGGGCGTGAAGTTCA
ACTGCAGCATCAGCGTGCCCAACATCTACCAGGACACCACCATCAGCTGGTGGAAGGACGGAAAAGAACT
GCTGGGAGCCCACCACGCCATCACACAGTTCTACCCCGATGACGAAGTGACCGCCATCATTGCCAGCTTC
AGCATCACCAGCGTGCAGAGAAGCGACAACGGCAGCTACATCTGCAAGATGAAGATCAACAACGAGGAAA
TCGTCAGCGACCCCATCTACATCGAGGTGCAGGGCCTGCCTCACTTCACAAAGCAGCCCGAGAGCATGAA
CGTGACCCGGAACACCGCCTTCAACCTGACTTGTCAGGCTGTGGGACCTCCTGAGCCTGTGAACATCTTC
TGGGTGCAGAACAGCAGCAGAGTGAACGAGCAGCCAGAGAAGTCCCCTAGCGTGCTGACAGTGCCTGGAC
TGACAGAGATGGCCGTGTTTAGCTGCGAGGCCCACAATGATAAGGGCCTGACAGTGTCTAAGGGCGTCCA
GATCAACATCAAGGCCATTCCATCTCCACCTACCGAGGTGTCCATCCGGAATAGCACAGCCCACTCCATC
CTGATCAGCTGGGTGCCAGGCTTTGACGGCTACAGCCCCTTCAGAAACTGCTCCATCCAAGTGAAAGAGG
CCGATCCTCTGAGCAACGGCTCCGTGATGATCTTCAACACAAGCGCCCTGCCACACCTGTACCAGATTAA
GCAGCTGCAGGCTCTGGCCAACTACTCCATCGGCGTGTCCTGCATGAACGAGATCGGTTGGAGTGCCGTG
TCTCCCTGGATTCTGGCTTCTACAACAGAGGGCGCTCCTAGCGTGGCCCCTCTGAATGTGACCGTGTTCC
TGAACGAGAGCAGCGACAATGTGGACATCCGGTGGATGAAGCCACCTACCAAGCAGCAGGATGGCGAACT
CGTGGGCTACAGAATCAGCCATGTGTGGCAGTCCGCCGGCATCAGCAAAGAGCTGCTGGAAGAAGTCGGC
CAGAACGGCTCCAGAGCCAGAATTAGCGTCCAGGTGCACAACGCCACCTGTACAGTTAGAATCGCCGCCG
TGACAAGAGGCGGCGTGGGACCATTTTCCGATCCAGTGAAGATCTTTATCCCCGCTCACGGCTGGGTCGA
CTACGCCCCATCTTCTACACCAGCTCCAGGCAATGCCGATCCTGTGCTGATCATT
